>Addgene plasmid #84677 | pGEX6P1-GST-Laforin C169S | addgene partial sequence | sequence record 166508 | pGEX3 5'-CCGGGAGCTGCATGTGTCAGAGG-3'
ACGCGCGAGGCAGATCGTCAGTCAGTCACGATGCGGCCGCTCGAGTACAGGCTACACACAGAAGAACGAA
CCTTCCCAAATTTCTGGAAAAAATCTTCTTGTGCCCGGGCCAAGGCCTCTTCGTCAATGTAGACAGCCGG
CCTCTTGGCCATGAGGAAATACTGCACCTTCCTCAGATTCCAGCCCATCACATACTGGAGCCAGCCGCAG
ACAGCCGCGGTGGAGCGGCCCACCCCAGCGTTGCAGTGCACGTACACGATGTGTCCCTTCTCCAGCAGCG
CATGCAGCAGGCACACCGCCTGGGGCAGCATCTGTACTCGGCCTTCGGTGCTCATATCTGGTGTTGGCAT
CCAGATGTAGGCCAAGCCTTCTTCCCTATATAGTTTAATCATAGTGTCTGGAGTCATGGGCTCTGGGTAG
CGGTTACAGCCTGAGGAATTCTGTACAATATCCCATTCAGTCTGGAAATTCATTACAGCTGTAATCCCCA
ATTCATGCTTCAGTTTGATGGTTACATGTTCCACCTGACGAGGGCTGCTACCCAGCCAGATATTTGGTAG
AATTCTTGAATAATGCATGGCTTGGTGGCCTGCAATATTAAAATAGAAGTCTGTTGTGTGCTTCATTTCA
TTGGTGTGTCCAGTGGCCTCAATCCAGTGTCCTATTGGGAGACAATACACACCATCCACCAAGTTGTTTT
CATTGTAAGTACAGCAACGGTCATGATGAGGTCCATTGCCTTCCCA
