[The description below was written by a language model from this plasmid's Addgene catalogue record.]
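Description:
pGEX6P1-GST-Laforin C169S is a bacterial expression plasmid built on the pGEX6P1 backbone (about 4.9 kb without insert) for producing human laforin, the product of the EPM2A gene, as a GST fusion protein in E. coli. It is maintained as a high-copy plasmid under ampicillin selection. No feature table accompanies the record, so the regulatory elements are not listed. Vectors of the pGEX-6P series generally drive expression from an IPTG-inducible tac promoter with a plasmid-borne lacI repressor, and they place a PreScission protease cleavage site between GST and the cloned protein so the tag can be removed after glutathione-affinity purification.

The laforin coding sequence was inserted by restriction cloning with BamHI at both the 5′ and 3′ ends, which places GST at the N terminus of the insert. It is not recorded whether these sites remain intact. The construct name indicates a cysteine-to-serine substitution at residue 169, although the record does not separately describe this mutation or its rationale. The associated publication concerns S-nitrosylation of laforin, its inhibitory effect on the protein's phosphatase activity, and a link to Lafora disease. A cysteine mutant of this kind would therefore plausibly serve to test the contribution of an individual cysteine in such experiments.

Repository sequencing found a short stretch of nine additional amino acids at the C terminus of laforin. The expressed protein therefore carries a small non-native extension, which users should take into account when interpreting results from the purified recombinant protein.
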