Addgene plasmid #84677: pGEX6P1-GST-Laforin C169S
Purpose: bacterial expression, GST-fusion protein
Depositing lab: Ayano Satoh. Depositing organization: Okayama University. Publication: S-nitrosylation of laforin inhibits its phosphatase activity and is implicated in Lafora disease. Toyota R, Honjo Y, Imajo R, Satoh A. Sciencematters 10.19185/matters.201606000014.
Backbone
  Vector backbone: pGEX6P1
  Backbone size w/o insert (bp): 4900
  Vector type: Bacterial Expression
Growth in bacteria
  Bacterial resistance: Ampicillin, 100 μg/mL
  Growth temperature: 37°C
  Growth strain: DH5alpha
  Copy number: High Copy
Gene/Insert
  Gene/Insert name: Laforin
  Species: H. sapiens (human)
  Entrez Gene: EPM2A (a.k.a. EPM2, MELF)
  Tag / fusion protein: GST (N terminal on insert)
  Cloning method: Restriction Enzyme; 5′ cloning site BamHI (unknown if destroyed); 3′ cloning site BamHI (unknown if destroyed)
  Sequencing primers: 5′ GGGCTGGCAAGCCACGTTTGGTG
Terms and licenses: Academic/Nonprofit Terms; Industry Terms: Not Available to Industry
Depositor comments: Addgene Sanger sequencing results found extra YSSGRIVTD at C-term of Laforin
How to cite: pGEX6P1-GST-Laforin C169S was a gift from Ayano Satoh (Addgene plasmid # 84677 ; http://n2t.net/addgene:84677 ; RRID:Addgene_84677)
